Addgene plasmid #170847: pAAV-VTKD2
Purpose: (Empty Backbone) AAV backbone for Cre-dependent transgene expression of any transgene in cortical interneurons under the control of the Dlx enhancer.
Depositing lab: Jordane Dimidschstein. Depositing organization: Broad Institute. Publication: A versatile viral toolkit for functional discovery in the nervous system. Pouchelon G, Vergara J, McMahon J, Gorissen BL, Lin JD, Vormstein-Schneider D, Niehaus JL, Burbridge TJ, Wester JC, Sherer M, Fernandez-Otero M, Allaway KC, Pelkey K, Chittajallu R, McBain CJ, Fan M, Nasse JS, Wildenberg GA, Fishell G, Dimidschstein J. Cell Rep Methods. 2022 May 26;2(6):100225. doi: 10.1016/j.crmeth.2022.100225. eCollection 2022 Jun 20. PubMed 35784651.
Backbone
  Vector backbone: pAAV-VTKD2
  Vector type: Mammalian Expression, AAV
Growth in bacteria
  Bacterial resistance: Ampicillin, 100 μg/mL
  Growth temperature: 37°C
  Growth strain: NEB Stable
  Copy number: High Copy
Gene/Insert
  Gene/Insert name: None
Terms and licenses: Academic/Nonprofit Terms; Industry Terms: Not Available to Industry
How to cite: pAAV-VTKD2 was a gift from Jordane Dimidschstein (Addgene plasmid # 170847 ; http://n2t.net/addgene:170847 ; RRID:Addgene_170847)
