[The description below was written by a language model from this plasmid's Addgene catalogue record and pLannotate feature annotations shown in this document.]
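Description:
pAAV-VTKD2 is an empty adeno-associated virus transfer backbone of about 4.9 kb, designed for Cre-dependent expression of a user-supplied transgene in cortical interneurons under the control of the Dlx enhancer. It carries no insert. The plasmid is propagated in bacteria as a high-copy construct through a ColE1/pUC-type origin and selected with ampicillin via the bla gene and its promoter. An f1 phage origin is also present, along with small pBR322-derived remnants (bom and rop fragments) in the backbone. The recommended recombination-deficient growth strain fits the need to keep the AAV2 inverted terminal repeats stable. One ITR is annotated in full downstream of the cassette, whereas the upstream ITR is detected only as short fragments in the sequencing result.

Between the ITRs, the feature table shows a chimeric β-globin/immunoglobulin intron followed by a double-floxed (DIO/FLEx-style) cloning cassette. A lox2272 and a loxP site in forward orientation lie upstream of a pUC-type multiple cloning site, and a second lox2272 and loxP pair in reverse orientation lies downstream of it. A transgene would typically be cloned into the MCS in the antisense orientation. Cre then inverts it through one pair of incompatible sites and excises through the other, which locks the coding sequence in the sense orientation so that expression occurs only in Cre-expressing cells. A WPRE and a bovine growth hormone polyadenylation signal follow to enhance transcript stability and termination. The Dlx enhancer and its associated minimal promoter are not annotated in the table; they presumably lie in the unannotated region between the left ITR and the intron. The construct belongs to a viral toolkit for functional studies of the nervous system, combining enhancer-based interneuron targeting with recombinase dependence.
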