Features (pLannotate 1.2.2; 20 found; start..end, strand, type, name):
     11..38      +  repeat_region  AAV2 ITR (fragment): inverted terminal repeat of adeno-associated virus serotype 2 inverted
     67..94      +  repeat_region  AAV2 ITR (fragment): inverted terminal repeat of adeno-associated virus serotype 2 inverted
    872..1004    +  intron         chimeric intron: chimera between introns from human β-globin and immunoglobulin heavy chain genes
   1053..1086    +  protein_bind   lox2272: Cre-mediated recombination occurs in the 8-bp core sequence (GGATACTT). lox2272 sites are compatible with each other, but incompatible with loxP or loxN sites (Lee and Saito, 1988). Cre recombinase
   1087..1136    -  intron         β-globin intron (fragment): internally truncated intron from human β-globin
   1137..1170    +  protein_bind   loxP: Cre-mediated recombination occurs in the 8-bp core sequence (GCATACAT). Cre recombinase
   1185..1241    +  misc_feature   MCS: pUC18/19 multiple cloning site
   1261..1294    -  protein_bind   lox2272: Cre-mediated recombination occurs in the 8-bp core sequence (GGATACTT). lox2272 sites are compatible with each other, but incompatible with loxP or loxN sites (Lee and Saito, 1988). Cre recombinase
   1295..1344    -  intron         β-globin intron (fragment): internally truncated intron from human β-globin
   1345..1378    -  protein_bind   loxP: Cre-mediated recombination occurs in the 8-bp core sequence (GCATACAT). Cre recombinase
   1387..1975    +  misc_feature   WPRE: woodchuck hepatitis virus posttranscriptional regulatory element
   1983..2207    +  polyA_signal   bGH poly(A) signal: bovine growth hormone polyadenylation signal
   2209..2349    +  repeat_region  AAV2 ITR: inverted terminal repeat of adeno-associated virus serotype 2 inverted
   2354..2405    -  misc_feature   bom (fragment): basis of mobility region from pBR322
   2424..2879    +  rep_origin     f1 ori (sequence partly withheld): f1 bacteriophage origin of replication; arrow indicates direction of (+) strand synthesis
   2880..2929    -  misc_feature   bom (fragment): basis of mobility region from pBR322
   3031..3066    -  CDS            rop (fragment): Rop protein, which maintains plasmids at low copy number; rop
   3161..3265    +  promoter       AmpR promoter: bla
   3266..4126    +  CDS            AmpR: β-lactamase; bla; confers resistance to ampicillin, carbenicillin, and related antibiotics
   4297..4885    +  rep_origin     ori: high-copy-number ColE1/pMB1/pBR322/pUC origin of replication
>Addgene plasmid #170847 | pAAV-VTKD2 | addgene full sequence | sequence record 337184 | Addgene NGS Result
CTGCAGGCAGCTGCGCGCTCGCTCGCTCACTGAGGCCGCCCGGGCGTCGGGCGACCTTTGGTCGCCCGGC
CTCAGTGAGCGAGCGAGCGCGCAGAGAGGGAGTGGCCAACTCCATCACTAGGGGTTCCTGCTAGACTGCA
GAGGGCCCGCGGCCGCACGCGTTTATTCAGAATGTTATGCACTCACAGTGGTTTGGCATGCATCTGGTGA
ATTTTTTTTAACGAAAAATTAGTGTTGGTTTCGATGTATGGTAGCATTCTCCCTAACGTAATTTGAATAA
TTCAGCAAAGCCCCACTACCAGCTGTACTTCTGCAGCCTCTTCCATTCTTTTCAGCATTATAATTTTGGT
TAATTTTCAATTTTAGGTCCTACGTCTCTGCAATTTGTGTATGAATAACAGAATAATTTCCCTCTTTTGT
TTCGCCTTTCCTGTTCCTGAATCTAAATAAAGATGGCTTTTTAGTATTAAAAGTGGAAGAAAATTACAGG
TAATTATCTTTGACGGTAAAAACGCTGTAATCAGCGGGCTACATGAAAAATTACTCTAATTATGGCTGCA
TTTAAGAGAATGGAAAAAAACCTTCTTGTGGATAAAAACCTTAAATTGTCCCCAATGTCTGCTTCAAATT
GGATGGCACTGCAGCTGGAGGCTTTGTTCAGAATTGATCCTGGGGAGCTACGAACCCAAAGTTTCACAGT
AGGAAGCTAGATATCGTTTAAACTTCCTGCAGCCCGGGCTGGGCATAAAAGTCAGGGCAGAGCCATCTAT
TGCTTACATTTGCTTCTAGCCTGCAAGTCGAGGAGCGCAGCCTTCCAGAAGCAGAGCGCGGCGCCTTAAG
CTGCAGAAGTTGGTCGTGAGGCACTGGGCACGTAAGTATCAAGGTTACAAGACAGGTTTAAGGAGACCAA
TAGAAACTGGGCTTGTCGAGACAGAGAAGACTCTTGCGTTTCTGATAGGCACCTATTGGTCTTACTGACA
TCCACTTTGCCTTTCTCTCCACAGGTGTCCACTCCCAGTTCAATTACAGCTCTTAAGAAAGCTAGCTCCG
GAATAACTTCGTATAGGATACTTTATACGAAGTTATGCAGAATGGTAGCTGGATTGTAGCTGCTATTAGC
AATATGAAACCTCTTAATAACTTCGTATAGCATACATTATACGAAGTTATAACGCGCCACTAGTGAATTC
GAGCTCGGTACCCGGGGATCCTCTAGAGTCGACCTGCAGGCATGCAAGCTTTACTAGTGGTGGCGCTAGC
ATAACTTCGTATAAAGTATCCTATACGAAGTTATTTGCCTTAACCCAGAAATTATCACTGTTATTCTTTA
GAATGGTGCAAAGAATAACTTCGTATAATGTATGCTATACGAAGTTATGGCGCGCCAATCAACCTCTGGA
TTACAAAATTTGTGAAAGATTGACTGGTATTCTTAACTATGTTGCTCCTTTTACGCTATGTGGATACGCT
GCTTTAATGCCTTTGTATCATGCTATTGCTTCCCGTATGGCTTTCATTTTCTCCTCCTTGTATAAATCCT
GGTTGCTGTCTCTTTATGAGGAGTTGTGGCCCGTTGTCAGGCAACGTGGCGTGGTGTGCACTGTGTTTGC
TGACGCAACCCCCACTGGTTGGGGCATTGCCACCACCTGTCAGCTCCTTTCCGGGACTTTCGCTTTCCCC
CTCCCTATTGCCACGGCGGAACTCATCGCCGCCTGCCTTGCCCGCTGCTGGACAGGGGCTCGGCTGTTGG
GCACTGACAATTCCGTGGTGTTGTCGGGGAAGCTGACGTCCTTTCCATGGCTGCTCGCCTGTGTTGCCAC
CTGGATTCTGCGCGGGACGTCCTTCTGCTACGTCCCTTCGGCCCTCAATCCAGCGGACCTTCCTTCCCGC
GGCCTGCTGCCGGCTCTGCGGCCTCTTCCGCGTCTTCGCCTTCGCCCTCAGACGAGTCGGATCTCCCTTT
GGGCCGCCTCCCCGCCTGGATCCTGTGCCTTCTAGTTGCCAGCCATCTGTTGTTTGCCCCTCCCCCGTGC
CTTCCTTGACCCTGGAAGGTGCCACTCCCACTGTCCTTTCCTAATAAAATGAGGAAATTGCATCGCATTG
TCTGAGTAGGTGTCATTCTATTCTGGGGGGTGGGGTGGGGCAGGACAGCAAGGGGGAGGATTGGGAAGAC
AATAGCAGGCATGCTGGGGATGCGGTGGGCTCTATGGCAGGAACCCCTAGTGATGGAGTTGGCCACTCCC
TCTCTGCGCGCTCGCTCGCTCACTGAGGCCGGGCGACCAAAGGTCGCCCGACGCCCGGGCTTTGCCCGGG
CGGCCTCAGTGAGCGAGCGAGCGCGCAGCTGCCTGCAGGGGCGCCTGATGCGGTATTTTCTCCTTACGCA
TCTGTGCGGTATTTCACACCGCATA
[95 nt withheld, positions 2406-2500]
T
[46 nt withheld, positions 2502-2547]
C
[141 nt withheld, positions 2549-2689]
CCTTTGACGTTGGAGTCCACGTTCTTT
[37 nt withheld, positions 2717-2753]
ACTCTATCTCGGGCTATTCTTTTGATTTATAAGGGATTTTGCCGATTTCGGTCTATTGGTTAAAAAATGA
GCTGATTTAACAAAAATTTAACGCGAATTTTAACAAAATATTAACGTTTACAATTTTATGGTGCACTCTC
AGTACAATCTGCTCTGATGCCGCATAGTTAAGCCAGCCCCGACACCCGCCAACACCCGCTGACGCGCCCT
GACGGGCTTGTCTGCTCCCGGCATCCGCTTACAGACAAGCTGTGACCGTCTCCGGGAGCTGCATGTGTCA
GAGGTTTTCACCGTCATCACCGAAACGCGCGAGACGAAAGGGCCTCGTGATACGCCTATTTTTATAGGTT
AATGTCATGATAATAATGGTTTCTTAGACGTCAGGTGGCACTTTTCGGGGAAATGTGCGCGGAACCCCTA
TTTGTTTATTTTTCTAAATACATTCAAATATGTATCCGCTCATGAGACAATAACCCTGATAAATGCTTCA
ATAATATTGAAAAAGGAAGAGTATGAGTATTCAACATTTCCGTGTCGCCCTTATTCCCTTTTTTGCGGCA
TTTTGCCTTCCTGTTTTTGCTCACCCAGAAACGCTGGTGAAAGTAAAAGATGCTGAAGATCAGTTGGGTG
CACGAGTGGGTTACATCGAACTGGATCTCAACAGCGGTAAGATCCTTGAGAGTTTTCGCCCCGAAGAACG
TTTTCCAATGATGAGCACTTTTAAAGTTCTGCTATGTGGCGCGGTATTATCCCGTATTGACGCCGGGCAA
GAGCAACTCGGTCGCCGCATACACTATTCTCAGAATGACTTGGTTGAGTACTCACCAGTCACAGAAAAGC
ATCTTACGGATGGCATGACAGTAAGAGAATTATGCAGTGCTGCCATAACCATGAGTGATAACACTGCGGC
CAACTTACTTCTGACAACGATCGGAGGACCGAAGGAGCTAACCGCTTTTTTGCACAACATGGGGGATCAT
GTAACTCGCCTTGATCGTTGGGAACCGGAGCTGAATGAAGCCATACCAAACGACGAGCGTGACACCACGA
TGCCTGTAGCAATGGCAACAACGTTGCGCAAACTATTAACTGGCGAACTACTTACTCTAGCTTCCCGGCA
ACAATTAATAGACTGGATGGAGGCGGATAAAGTTGCAGGACCACTTCTGCGCTCGGCCCTTCCGGCTGGC
TGGTTTATTGCTGATAAATCTGGAGCCGGTGAGCGTGGGTCTCGCGGTATCATTGCAGCACTGGGGCCAG
ATGGTAAGCCCTCCCGTATCGTAGTTATCTACACGACGGGGAGTCAGGCAACTATGGATGAACGAAATAG
ACAGATCGCTGAGATAGGTGCCTCACTGATTAAGCATTGGTAACTGTCAGACCAAGTTTACTCATATATA
CTTTAGATTGATTTAAAACTTCATTTTTAATTTAAAAGGATCTAGGTGAAGATCCTTTTTGATAATCTCA
TGACCAAAATCCCTTAACGTGAGTTTTCGTTCCACTGAGCGTCAGACCCCGTAGAAAAGATCAAAGGATC
TTCTTGAGATCCTTTTTTTCTGCGCGTAATCTGCTGCTTGCAAACAAAAAAACCACCGCTACCAGCGGTG
GTTTGTTTGCCGGATCAAGAGCTACCAACTCTTTTTCCGAAGGTAACTGGCTTCAGCAGAGCGCAGATAC
CAAATACTGTTCTTCTAGTGTAGCCGTAGTTAGGCCACCACTTCAAGAACTCTGTAGCACCGCCTACATA
CCTCGCTCTGCTAATCCTGTTACCAGTGGCTGCTGCCAGTGGCGATAAGTCGTGTCTTACCGGGTTGGAC
TCAAGACGATAGTTACCGGATAAGGCGCAGCGGTCGGGCTGAACGGGGGGTTCGTGCACACAGCCCAGCT
TGGAGCGAACGACCTACACCGAACTGAGATACCTACAGCGTGAGCTATGAGAAAGCGCCACGCTTCCCGA
AGGGAGAAAGGCGGACAGGTATCCGGTAAGCGGCAGGGTCGGAACAGGAGAGCGCACGAGGGAGCTTCCA
GGGGGAAACGCCTGGTATCTTTATAGTCCTGTCGGGTTTCGCCACCTCTGACTTGAGCGTCGATTTTTGT
GATGCTCGTCAGGGGGGCGGAGCCTATGGAAAAACGCCAGCAACGCGGCCTTTTTACGGTTCCTGGCCTT
TTGCTGGCCTTTTGCTCACATGTC
